>Addgene plasmid #247299 | pPB-CrPV-IRES-cytERM-SUNTAG-MS2 | addgene full sequence | sequence record 491542 | Addgene NGS Result
GAAGATCCTTTGATCTTTTCTACGGGGTCTGACGCTCAGTGGAACGAAAACTCACGTTAAGGGATTTTGG
TCATGAGATTATCAAAAAGGATCTTCACCTAGATCCTTTTAAATTAAAAATGAAGTTTTAAATCAATCTA
AAGTATATATGAGTAAACTTGGTCTGACAGTTACCAATGCTTAATCAGTGAGGCACCTATCTCAGCGATC
TGTCTATTTCGTTCATCCATAGTTGCCTGACTCCCCGTCGTGTAGATAACTACGATACGGGAGGGCTTAC
CATCTGGCCCCAGTGCTGCAATGATACCGCGAGACCCACGCTCACCGGCTCCAGATTTATCAGCAATAAA
CCAGCCAGCCGGAAGGGCCGAGCGCAGAAGTGGTCCTGCAACTTTATCCGCCTCCATCCAGTCTATTAAT
TGTTGCCGGGAAGCTAGAGTAAGTAGTTCGCCAGTTAATAGTTTGCGCAACGTTGTTGCCATTGCTACAG
GCATCGTGGTGTCACGCTCGTCGTTTGGTATGGCTTCATTCAGCTCCGGTTCCCAACGATCAAGGCGAGT
TACATGATCCCCCATGTTGTGCAAAAAAGCGGTTAGCTCCTTCGGTCCTCCGATCGTTGTCAGAAGTAAG
TTGGCCGCAGTGTTATCACTCATGGTTATGGCAGCACTGCATAATTCTCTTACTGTCATGCCATCCGTAA
GATGCTTTTCTGTGACTGGTGAGTACTCAACCAAGTCATTCTGAGAATAGTGTATGCGGCGACCGAGTTG
CTCTTGCCCGGCGTCAATACGGGATAATACCGCGCCACATAGCAGAACTTTAAAAGTGCTCATCATTGGA
AAACGTTCTTCGGGGCGAAAACTCTCAAGGATCTTACCGCTGTTGAGATCCAGTTCGATGTAACCCACTC
GTGCACCCAACTGATCTTCAGCATCTTTTACTTTCACCAGCGTTTCTGGGTGAGCAAAAACAGGAAGGCA
AAATGCCGCAAAAAAGGGAATAAGGGCGACACGGAAATGTTGAATACTCATACTCTTCCTTTTTCAATAT
TATTGAAGCATTTATCAGGGTTATTGTCTCATGAGCGGATACATATTTGAATGTATTTAGAAAAATAAAC
AAATAGGGGTTCCGCGCACATTTCCCCGAAAAGTGCCACCTAAATTGTAAGCGTTAATATTTTGTTAAAA
TTCGCGTTAAATTTTTGTTAAATCAGCTCATTTTTTAACCAATAGGCCGAAATCGGCAAAATCCCTTATA
AATCAAAAGAATAGACCGAGATAGGGT
[37 nt withheld, positions 1288-1324]
AAAGAACGTGGACTCCAACGTCAAAGG
[49 nt withheld, positions 1352-1400]
T
[91 nt withheld, positions 1402-1492]
G
[124 nt withheld, positions 1494-1617]
CCCATTCGCCATTCAGGCTGCGCAACTGTTGGGAAGGGCGATCGGTGCGGGCCTCTTCGCTATTACGCCA
GCTGGCGAAAGGGGGATGTGCTGCAAGGCGATTAAGTTGGGTAACGCCAGGGTTTTCCCAGTCACGACGT
TGTAAAACGACGGCCAGTGAGCGCGCCTCGTTCATTCACGTTTTTGAACCCGTGGAGGACGGGCAGACTC
GCGGTGCAAATGTGTTTTACAGCGTGATGGAGCAGATGAAGATGCTCGACACGCTGCAGAACACGCAGCT
AGATTAACCCTAGAAAGATAATCATATTGTGACGTACGTTAAAGATAATCATGTGTAAAATTGACGCATG
TGTTTTATCGGTCTGTATATCGAGGTTTATTTATTAATTTGAATAGATATTAAGTTTTATTATATTTACA
CTTACATACTAATAATAAATTCAACAAACAATTTATTTATGTTTATTTATTTATTAAAAAAAACAAAAAC
TCAAAATTTCTTCTATAAAGTAACAAAACTTTTATGAGGGACAGCCCCCCCCCAAAGCCCCCAGGGATGT
AATTACGTCCCTCCCCCGCTAGGGGGCAGCAGCGAGCCGCCCGGGGCTCCGCTCCGGTCCGGCGCTCCCC
CCGCATCCCCGAGCCGGCAGCGTGCGGGGACAGCCCGGGCACGGGGAAGGTGGCACGGGATCGCTTTCCT
CTGAACGCTTCTCGCTGCTCTTTGAGCCTGCAGACACCTGGGGGGATACGGGGAAAAGGCCTCCACGGCC
ACTAGTCTTTCGTCTTCAAGAATTCCGTTTACTCCCTATCAGTGATAGAGAACGTATGAAGAGTTTACTC
CCTATCAGTGATAGAGAACGTATGCAGACTTTACTCCCTATCAGTGATAGAGAACGTATAAGGAGTTTAC
TCCCTATCAGTGATAGAGAACGTATGACCAGTTTACTCCCTATCAGTGATAGAGAACGTATCTACAGTTT
ACTCCCTATCAGTGATAGAGAACGTATATCCAGTTTACTCCCTATCAGTGATAGAGAACGTATAAGCTTT
AGGCGTGTACGGTGGGCGCCTATAAAAGCAGAGCTCGTTTAGTGAACCGTCAGATCGCCTGGAGCAATTC
CACAACACTTTTGTCTTATACCAACTTTCCGTACCACTTCCTACCCTCGTAAAGGTCTAGAGCTAGCATC
GCTGTGATCGTCACTTGGAAAGCAAAAATGTGATCTTGCTTGTAAATACAATTTTGAGAGGTTAATAAAT
TACAAGTAGTGCTATTTTTGTATTTAGGTTAGCTATTTAGCTTTACGTTCCAGGATGCCTAGTGGCAGCC
CCACAATATCCAGGAAGCCCTCTCTGCGGTTTTTCAGATTAGGTAGTCGAAAAACCTAAGAAATTTACCT
GCTACATTTCAAGATACCATGGATCCTGTGGTGGTGCTGGGGCTCTGTCTCTCCTGTTTGCTTCTCCTTT
CACTCTGGAAACAGAGCTATGGGGGAGGGAAGCTTCGAATTCTGCAGTCGACGGTACCGCGGGCCCGGGA
TCCACCGGTCGCCACCATGAGCGAGCTGATCACCGAGAACATGCACATGAAGCTGTACATGGAGGGCACC
GTGAACAACCACCACTTCAAGTGCACATCCGAGGGCGAAGGCAAGCCCTACGAGGGCACCCAGACCCAGA
GAATCAAGGTGGTCGAGGGCGGCCCTCTCCCCTTCGCCTTCGACATCCTGGCTACCAGCTTCATGTACGG
CAGTCACACCTTCATCAACCACACCCAGGGCATCCCCGACTTCTGGAAGCAGTCCTTCCCTGAGGGCTTC
ACATGGGAGAGAGTCACCACATACGAAGACGGGGGCGTGCTGACCGCTACCCAGGACACCAGCCTCCAGG
ACGGCTGCCTCATCTACAACGTCAAGATCAGAGGGGTGAACTTCCTATCCAACGGCCCTGTGATGCAGAA
GAAAACACTCGGCTGGGAGGCCCACACCGAGATGCTGTACCCCGCTGACGGCGGCCTGGAAGGCAGAACC
GCGCTGGCCCTGAAGCTCGTGGGCGGGGGCCACCTGATCTGCAACTTCAAGACCACATACAGATCCAAGA
AACCCGCTAAGAACCTCAAGATGCCCGGCGTCTACTATGTGGACTACAGACTGGAAAGAATCAAGGAGGC
CGACAAAGAGACCTACGTCGAGCAGCACGAGGTGGCTGTGGCCAGATACTGCGACCTCCCTAGCAAACTG
GGGCACAAACTTAATGGCGGACCGGGTGGATCTGGAGGTGGAGGTTCTGGAGGAGAAGAACTTTTGAGCA
AGAATTATCATCTTGAGAACGAAGTGGCTCGTCTTAAGAAAGGTTCTGGCAGTGGAGAAGAACTGCTTTC
AAAGAATTACCACCTGGAAAATGAGGTAGCTAGACTGAAAAAGGGGAGCGGAAGTGGGGAGGAGTTGCTG
AGCAAAAATTATCATTTGGAGAACGAAGTAGCACGACTAAAGAAAGGGTCCGGATCGGGTGAGGAGTTAC
TCTCGAAAAATTATCATCTCGAAAACGAAGTGGCTCGGCTAAAAAAGGGCAGTGGTTCTGGAGAAGAGCT
ATTATCTAAAAACTACCACCTCGAAAATGAGGTGGCACGCTTAAAAAAGGGAAGTGGCAGTGGTGAAGAG
CTACTATCCAAGAATTATCATCTTGAGAACGAGGTAGCGCGTTTGAAGAAGGGTTCCGGCTCAGGAGAGG
AACTGCTCTCGAAGAACTATCATCTTGAAAATGAGGTCGCTCGATTAAAAAAGGGATCGGGCAGTGGTGA
GGAACTACTTTCAAAGAATTACCACCTCGAAAACGAAGTAGCTCGATTAAAGAAAGGTTCAGGGTCGGGT
GAAGAATTACTGAGTAAAAATTATCATCTGGAAAATGAGGTAGCGAGACTAAAAAAGGGGAGTGGTTCTG
GCGAAGAGTTGCTATCGAAAAATTATCATCTTGAGAACGAAGTTGCTAGGCTCAAAAAGGGCTCAGGCTC
AGGCGAGGAGTTGCTCTCGAAAAACTACCACTTGGAAAATGAGGTCGCGAGGTTGAAAAAGGGGAGCGGG
TCGGGCGAGGAGTTATTGAGCAAAAACTATCATTTAGAGAACGAAGTCGCGCGCTTAAAGAAAGGCTCGG
GCTCGGGCGAAGAACTCTTATCGAAGAACTACCACCTCGAAAATGAGGTCGCCAGGTTGAAAAAGGGCAG
TGGCAGCGGGGAGGAACTCTTGAGCAAGAACTACCACTTGGAGAATGAGGTCGCGAGATTGAAGAAAGGG
TCGGGGAGCGGCGAGGAATTGCTCAGCAAGAATTATCATTTGGAGAACGAAGTCGCCAGGCTCAAGAAAG
GCTCGGGGTCGGGGGAGGAATTGTTGAGTAAAAACTACCACTTGGAAAATGAAGTCGCCAGGCTCAAAAA
AGGGAGTGGGAGCGGCGAAGAGTTATTGAGCAAAAATTACCACTTGGAGAACGAAGTGGCAAGGCTCAAG
AAAGGGAGCGGCAGCGGGGAGGAGCTCTTATCGAAGAACTACCACTTAGAGAATGAAGTCGCCCGCTTGA
AGAAAGGCTCGGGGAGCGGGGAAGAGCTCTTGAGCAAGAACTACCACTTGGAAAATGAGGTGGCGCGCTT
GAAGAAAGGGAGCGGGAGCGGGGAAGAGTTACTATCTAAGAATTATCATCTCGAGAACGAGGTGGCTCGA
CTAAAGAAGGGCTCCGGCAGTGGGGAGGAACTCCTGTCGAAGAACTATCATCTTGAAAATGAGGTTGCAA
GACTTAAAAAGGGGTCCGGATCAGGTGAGGAACTACTCAGTAAGAATTACCACCTGGAAAACGAAGTTGC
ACGTTTGAAGAAAGGATCAGGATCAGGCGAAGAACTGCTCTCAAAAGATTATCATTTGGAAAATGAGGTT
GCACGTTTAAAAAAGGGAAGTGGCAGTGGTGAGGAACTTCTGTCGAAAAATTATCATCTCGAGAATGAAG
TAGCCCGACTTAAAAAGGGTTCTGGCTCGGGTGGAGGCGGTGGATCAGGTGGAGGAGGTTCACTGCAGAT
GGTGAGCAAGGGCGAGGAGCTGTTCACCGGGGTGGTGCCCATCCTGGTCGAGCTGGACGGCGACGTAAAC
GGCCACAAGTTCAGCGTGAGGGGCGAGGGCGAGGGCGATGCCACCAACGGCAAGCTGACCCTGAAGTTCA
TCAGTACTACCGGCAAGCTGCCCGTGCCCTGGCCCACCCTCGTGACCACCCTGAGCCACGGCGTGCAGGT
GTTCGCCCGCTACCCCGACCACATGAAGCAGCACGACTTCTTCAAGTCCGCCATGCCCGAAGGCTACGTC
CAGGAGCGCACCATCTTCTTCAAGGACGACGGCACCTACAAGACCCGCGCCGAGGTGAAGTTCGAGGGCG
ACACCCTGGTGAACCGCATCGAGCTGAAGGGCGTCGACTTCAAGGAGGACGGCAACATCCTGGGGCACAA
GCTGGAGTACAACTTCAACAGCCACAACATCTATATCATGGCCGTCAAGCAGAAGAACGGCATCAAGGCC
AACTTCAAGATCCGCCACAACGTGGAGGACGGCAGCGTGCAGCTCGCCGACCACTACCAGCAGAACACCC
CCATCGGCGACGGCCCCGTGCTGCTGCCCGACAGCCACTACCTGAGCACCCAGTCCGTGCTGAGCAAAGA
CCCCAACGAGAAGCGCGATCACATGGTCCTGCTGGAGTTCCGCACCGCCGCCGGGATCACTCTCGGCATG
GACGAGCTGTACATTGTTTTGTTTTTTTTTTTTTTGGTTTTGTCTTTTTTTAATAGTCATTCCAAGTATC
CATGAAATAAGTGGTTACAGGAAGTCCCTCACCCTCCCAAAAGCCACCCCCACTCCTAAGAGGAGGATGG
TCGCGTCCATGCCCTGAGTCCACCCCGGGGAAGGTGACAACCGGTAACCTACAAACGGGTGGAGGATCAC
CCCACCCGACACTTCACAATCAAGGGGTACAATACACAAGGGTGGAGGAACACCCCACCCTCCAGACACA
TTACACAGAAATCCAATCAAACAGAAGCACCATCAGGGCTTCTGCTACCAAATTTATCTCAAAAAACTAC
AACAAGGAATCACCATCAGGGATTCCCTGTGCAATATACGTCAAACGAGGGCCACGACGGGAGGACGATC
ACGCCTCCCGAATATCGGCATGTCTGGCTTTCGAATTCAGTGCGTGGAGCATCAGCCCACGCAGCCAATC
AGAGTCGAATACAAGTCGACTTTCGCGAAGAGCATCAGCCTTCGCGCCATTCTTACACAAACCACACTCT
CCCCTACAGGAACAGCATCAGCGTTCCTGCCCAGTACCCAACTCAAGAAAATTTATGTCCCCATGCAGCA
TCAGCGCATGGGCCCCAAGAATACATCCCCAACAAAATCACATCCGAGCACCAACAGGGCTCGGAGTGTT
GTTTCTTGTCCAACTGGACAAACCCTCCATGGACCATCAGGCCATGGACTCTCACCAACAAGACAAAAAC
TACTCTTCTCGAAGCAGCATCAGCGCTTCGAAACACTCGAGCATACATTGTGCCTATTTCTTGGGTGGAC
GATCACGCCACCCATGCTCTCACGAATTTCAAAACACGGACAAGGACGAGCACCACCAGGGCTCGTCGTT
CCACGTCCAATACGATTACTTACCTTTCGGGATCACGATCACGGATCCCGCAGCTACATCACTTCCACTC
AGGACATTCAAGCATGCACGATCACGGCATGCTCCACAAGTCTCAACCACAGAAACTACCAAATGGGTTC
AGCACCAGCGAACCCACTCCTACCTCAAACCTCTTCCCACAAAACTGGCAAGCAGGATCACCGCTTGCCC
ATTCCAACATACCAAATCAAAAACAATTACTGGTACAGCATCAGCGTACCAGCCCACATCTCTCACTACT
ATCAAAAACCAAACCGTTCAGCAACAGCGAACGGTACACACGGAAAAATCAACTGGTTTACAAATACGAA
AGACGATCACGCTTTCGTCCAGCGCAAACTATTACGAAAAACATCCGACGGGAAGAGCAACAGCCTTCCC
GCGGCGGAAAACCTCACAAAAACACGACAAACGGATGCACGAACACGGCATCCGCCGACAACCCACAAAC
TTACAACCAGGCAAACGGTGCAGGATCACCGCACCGTACATCAAACACCTCAGATCTCATATCGATAGAT
CCTAATCAACCTCTGGATTACAAATGTACAAGCTCGAGGGTAAGCCTATCCCTAACCCTCTCCTCGGTCT
CGATTCTACGTAGTAATGAACCGGTCCACCACCACCACCACCACTAAGGATCCGGGGTTGGGGTTGCGCC
TTTTCCAAGCACCTGCTACATAGCGGTACCCCTCGACTGTGCCTTCTAGTTGCCAGCCATCTGTTGTTTG
CCCCTCCCCCGTGCCTTCCTTGACCCTGGAAGGTGCCACTCCCACTGTCCTTTCCTAATAAAATGAGGAA
ATTGCATCGCATTGTCTGAGTAGGTGTCATTCTATTCTGGGGGGTGGGGTGGGGCAGGACAGCAAGGGGG
AGGATTGGGAAGACAATAGCAGGCATGCTGGGGATGCGGTGGGCTCTTCGAATTTAAATCGGATCCAGCT
GAATCTAAGTGGATCTGCGATCGCTCCGGTGCCCGTCAGTGGGCAGAGCGCACATCGCCCACAGTCCCCG
AGAAGTTGGGGGGAGGGGTCGGCAATTGAACGGGTGCCTAGAGAAGGTGGCGCGGGGTAAACTGGGAAAG
TGATGTCGTGTACTGGCTCCGCCTTTTTCCCGAGGGTGGGGGAGAACCGTATATAAGTGCAGTAGTCGCC
GTGAACGTTCTTTTTCGCAACGGGTTTGCCGCCAGAACACAGCTGAAGCTTCGAGGGGCTCGCATCTCTC
CTTCACGCGCCCGCCGCCCTACCTGAGGCCGCCATCCACGCCGGTTGAGTCGCGTTCTGCCGCCTCCCGC
CTGTGGTGCCTCCTGAACTGCGTCCGCCGTCTAGGTAAGTTTAAAGCTCAGGTCGAGACCGGGCCTTTGT
CCGGCGCTCCCTTGGAGCCTACCTAGACTCAGCCGGCTCTCCACGCTTTGCCTGACCCTGCTTGCTCAAC
TCTACGTCTTTGTTTCGTTTTCTGTTCTGCGCCGTTACAGATCTAAGCTGTGACCGGCGCCTACTCTAGA
GCCGCCATGTCTAGACTGGACAAGAGCAAAGTCATAAACTCTGCTCTGGAATTACTCAATGGAGTCGGTA
TCGAAGGCCTGACGACAAGGAAACTCGCTCAAAAGCTGGGAGTTGAGCAGCCTACCCTGTACTGGCACGT
GAAGAACAAGCGGGCCCTGCTCGATGCCCTGCCAATCGAGATGCTGGACAGGCATCATACCCACTCCTGC
CCCCTGGAAGGCGAGTCATGGCAAGACTTTCTGCGGAACAACGCCAAGTCATACCGCTGTGCTCTCCTCT
CACATCGCGACGGGGCTAAAGTGCATCTCGGCACCCGCCCAACAGAGAAACAGTACGAAACCCTGGAAAA
TCAGCTCGCGTTCCTGTGTCAGCAAGGCTTCTCCCTGGAGAACGCACTGTACGCTCTGTCCGCCGTGGGC
CACTTTACACTGGGCTGCGTATTGGAGGAACAGGAGCATCAAGTAGCAAAAGAGGAAAGAGAGACACCTA
CCACCGATTCTATGCCCCCACTTCTGAAACAAGCAATTGAGCTGTTCGACCGGCAGGGAGCCGAACCTGC
CTTCCTTTTCGGCCTGGAACTAATCATATGTGGCCTGGAGAAACAGCTAAAGTGCGAAAGCGGCGGGCCG
ACCGACGCCCTTGACGATTTTGACTTAGACATGCTCCCAGCCGATGCCCTTGACGACTTTGACCTTGATA
TGCTGCCTGCTGACGCTCTTGACGATTTTGACCTTGACATGCTCCCCGGGGAGGGCAGAGGAAGTCTTCT
AACATGCGGTGACGTGGAGGAGAATCCCGGCCCTATGACCGAGTACAAGCCCACGGTGCGCCTCGCCACC
CGCGACGACGTCCCCAGGGCCGTACGCACCCTCGCCGCCGCGTTCGCCGACTACCCCGCCACGCGCCACA
CCGTCGATCCGGACCGCCACATCGAGCGGGTCACCGAGCTGCAAGAACTCTTCCTCACGCGCGTCGGGCT
CGACATCGGCAAGGTGTGGGTCGCGGACGACGGCGCCGCGGTGGCGGTCTGGACCACGCCGGAGAGCGTC
GAAGCGGGGGCGGTGTTCGCCGAGATCGGCCCGCGCATGGCCGAGTTGAGCGGTTCCCGGCTGGCCGCGC
AGCAACAGATGGAAGGCCTCCTGGCGCCGCACCGGCCCAAGGAGCCCGCGTGGTTCCTGGCCACCGTCGG
CGTCTCGCCCGACCACCAGGGCAAGGGTCTGGGCAGCGCCGTCGTGCTCCCCGGAGTGGAGGCGGCCGAG
CGCGCCGGGGTGCCCGCCTTCCTGGAGACCTCCGCGCCCCGCAACCTCCCCTTCTACGAGCGGCTCGGCT
TCACCGTCACCGCCGACGTCGAGGTGCCCGAAGGACCGCGCACCTGGTGCATGACCCGCAAGCCCGGTGC
CTGAGTCGACAATCAACCTCTGGATTACAAAATTTGTGGGTTAACTTGTTTATTGCAGCTTATAATGGTT
ACAAATAAAGCAATAGCATCACAAATTTCACAAATAAAGCATTTTTTTCACTGCATTCTAGTTGTGGTTT
GTCCAAACTCATCAATGTATCTTATCATGTCTGGAATTGACTCAAATGATGTCAATTAGTCTATCAGAAG
CTATCTGGTCTCCCTTCCGGGGGACAAGACATCCCTGTTTAATATTTAAACAGCAGTGTTCCCAAACTGG
GTTCTTATATCCCTTGCTCTGGTCAACCAGGTTGCAGGGTTTCCTGTCCTCACAGGAACGAAGTCCCTAA
AGAAACAGTGGCAGCCAGGTTTAGCCCCGGAATTGACTGGATTCCTTTTTTAGGGCCCATTGGTATGGCT
TTTTCCCCGTATCCCCCCAGGTGTCTGCAGGCTCAAAGAGCAGCGAGAAGCGTTCAGAGGAAAGCGATCC
CGTGCCACCTTCCCCGTGCCCGGGCTGTCCCCGCACGCTGCCGGCTCGGGGATGCGGGGGGAGCGCCGGA
CCGGAGCGGAGCCCCGGGCGGCTCGCTGCTGCCCCCTAGCGGGGGAGGGACGTAATTACATCCCTGGGGG
CTTTGGGGGGGGGCTGTCCCTGATATCTATAACAAGAAAATATATATATAATAAGTTATCACGTAAGTAG
AACATGAAATAACAATATAATTATCGTATGAGTTAAATCTTAAAAGTCACGTAAAAGATAATCATGCGTC
ATTTTGACTCACGCGGTCGTTATAGTTCAAAATCAGTGACACTTACCGCATTGACAAGCACGCCTCACGG
GAGCTCCAAGCGGCGACTGAGATGTCCTAAATGCACAGCGACGGATTCGCGCTATTTAGAAAGAGAGAGC
AATATTTCAAGAATGCATGCGTCAATTTTACGCAGACTATCTTTCTAGGGTTAATCTAGCTGCATCAGGA
TCATATCGTCGGGTCTTTTTTCCGGCTCAGTCATCGCCCAAGCTGGCGCTATCTGGGCATCGGGGAGGAA
GAAGCCCGTGCCTTTTCCCGCGAGGTTGAAGCGGCATGGAAAGAGTTTGCCGAGGATGACTGCTGCTGCA
TTGACGTTGAGCGAAAACGCACGTTTACCATGATGATTCGGGAAGGTGTGGCCATGCACGCCTTTAACGG
TGAACTGTTCGTTCAGGCCACCTGGGATACCAGTTCGTCGCGGCTTTTCCGGACACAGTTCCGGATGGTC
AGCCCGAAGCGCATCAGCAACCCGAACAATACCGGCGACAGCCGGAACTGCCGTGCCGGTGTGCAGATTA
ATGACAGCGGTGCGGCGCTGGGATATTACGTCAGCGAGGACGGGTATCCTGGCTGGATGCCGCAGAAATG
GACATGGATACCCCGTGAGTTACCCGGCGGGCGCGCTTGGCGTAATCATGGTCATAGCTGTTTCCTGTGT
GAAATTGTTATCCGCTCACAATTCCACACAACATACGAGCCGGAAGCATAAAGTGTAAAGCCTGGGGTGC
CTAATGAGTGAGCTAACTCACATTAATTGCGTTGCGCTCACTGCCCGCTTTCCAGTCGGGAAACCTGTCG
TGCCAGCTGCATTAATGAATCGGCCAACGCGCGGGGAGAGGCGGTTTGCGTATTGGGCGCTCTTCCGCTT
CCTCGCTCACTGACTCGCTGCGCTCGGTCGTTCGGCTGCGGCGAGCGGTATCAGCTCACTCAAAGGCGGT
AATACGGTTATCCACAGAATCAGGGGATAACGCAGGAAAGAACATGTGAGCAAAAGGCCAGCAAAAGGCC
AGGAACCGTAAAAAGGCCGCGTTGCTGGCGTTTTTCCATAGGCTCCGCCCCCCTGACGAGCATCACAAAA
ATCGACGCTCAAGTCAGAGGTGGCGAAACCCGACAGGACTATAAAGATACCAGGCGTTTCCCCCTGGAAG
CTCCCTCGTGCGCTCTCCTGTTCCGACCCTGCCGCTTACCGGATACCTGTCCGCCTTTCTCCCTTCGGGA
AGCGTGGCGCTTTCTCATAGCTCACGCTGTAGGTATCTCAGTTCGGTGTAGGTCGTTCGCTCCAAGCTGG
GCTGTGTGCACGAACCCCCCGTTCAGCCCGACCGCTGCGCCTTATCCGGTAACTATCGTCTTGAGTCCAA
CCCGGTAAGACACGACTTATCGCCACTGGCAGCAGCCACTGGTAACAGGATTAGCAGAGCGAGGTATGTA
GGCGGTGCTACAGAGTTCTTGAAGTGGTGGCCTAACTACGGCTACACTAGAAGAACAGTATTTGGTATCT
GCGCTCTGCTGAAGCCAGTTACCTTCGGAAAAAGAGTTGGTAGCTCTTGATCCGGCAAACAAACCACCGC
TGGTAGCGGTGGTTTTTTTGTTTGCAAGCAGCAGATTACGCGCAGAAAAAAAGGATCTCAA
Features (pLannotate 1.2.2; 34 found; start..end, strand, type, name):
    171..1031    -  CDS            AmpR: β-lactamase; bla; confers resistance to ampicillin, carbenicillin, and related antibiotics
   1032..1136    -  promoter       AmpR promoter: bla
   1189..1617    -  rep_origin     f1 ori (sequence partly withheld): f1 bacteriophage origin of replication; arrow indicates direction of (+) strand synthesis
   1622..1777    -  CDS            lacZα (fragment): LacZα fragment of β-galactosidase; lacZ fragment
   1779..1898    +  CDS            B (fragment): PORTL_LAMBD - Experimental evidence at protein level: Swiss-Prot protein existence level 1. Forms the portal vertex of the capsid (PubMed:6228056, PubMed:6232391). This portal plays critical roles in head assembly, genome packaging, neck/tail attachment, and genome ejection (Probable). The portal protein multimerizes as a single ring-shaped homododecamer arranged around a central channel (PubMed:6232391). Binds to the terminase subunits to form the packaging machine (PubMed:7799432). From Escherichia phage lambda (Bacteriophage lambda).
   2414..2790    +  promoter       TRE3G promoter: 3rd-generation Tet-responsive promoter that can be activated by binding of Tet-On® 3G
   2805..2825    +  promoter       UbC promoter (fragment): human ubiquitin C promoter
   2828..3028    +  ncRNA          IRES Cripavirus: Accession: RF00458 - Cripavirus internal ribosome entry site (IRES)
   3036..3122    +  CDS            CYP2C1 (fragment): CP2C1_RABIT - Experimental evidence at protein level: Swiss-Prot protein existence level 1. Cytochromes P450 are a group of heme-thiolate monooxygenases. In liver microsomes, this enzyme is involved in an NADPH-dependent electron transport pathway. It oxidizes a variety of structurally unrelated compounds, including steroids, fatty acids, and xenobiotics. From Oryctolagus cuniculus (Rabbit).
   3117..3160    +  misc_feature   MCS (fragment): multiple cloning site
   3174..3872    +  CDS            TagRFP657: TagRFP657 is a basic (constitutively fluorescent) far red fluorescent protein published in 2010, derived from Entacmaea quadricolor. It has low acid sensitivity.
   3912..3968    +  CDS            GCN4_v4: GCN4 peptide optimized to improve solubility while preserving binding to an scFv-GFP fusion protein (Tanenbaum et al., 2014)
   4286..4309    +  CDS            GCN4_v4 (fragment): GCN4 peptide optimized to improve solubility while preserving binding to an scFv-GFP fusion protein (Tanenbaum et al., 2014)
   4578..4600    +  CDS            GCN4_v4 (fragment): GCN4 peptide optimized to improve solubility while preserving binding to an scFv-GFP fusion protein (Tanenbaum et al., 2014)
   5676..6389    +  CDS            oxBFP: oxBFP is a basic (constitutively fluorescent) blue fluorescent protein published in 2015, derived from Aequorea victoria.
   7851..7871    +  misc_feature   WPRE (fragment): woodchuck hepatitis virus posttranscriptional regulatory element
   7886..7927    +  CDS            V5 tag: epitope tag from simian virus 5
   7943..7961    +  CDS            9xHis (fragment): 9xHis affinity tag
   7971..7996    +  promoter       hPGK promoter (fragment): human phosphoglycerate kinase 1 promoter
   8024..8231    +  polyA_signal   bGH poly(A) signal: bovine growth hormone polyadenylation signal
   8308..8519    +  promoter       EF-1α core promoter: core promoter for human elongation factor EF-1α
   8532..8800    +  LTR            5' LTR (truncated): truncated 5' long terminal repeat (LTR) from human T-cell leukemia virus (HTLV) type 1
   8834..9531    +  CDS            rtTA3 (fragment): reverse tetracycline transactivator 3 activates expression from Tet-responsive promoters in the presence of doxycycline
   9461..9571    +  CDS            VP48: 3 tandem repeats of the minimal activation domain of herpes simplex virus VP16 (Cheng et al., 2013)
   9632..10231   +  CDS            PuroR: puromycin N-acetyltransferase; pac from Streptomyces alboniger; confers resistance to puromycin
  10238..10265   +  misc_feature   WPRE (fragment): woodchuck hepatitis virus posttranscriptional regulatory element
  10270..10391   +  polyA_signal   SV40 poly(A) signal: SV40 polyadenylation signal
  10409..10500   +  ncRNA          G-CSF SLDE: Accession: RF00183 - G-CSF factor stem-loop destabilising element (SLDE)
  11197..11664   +  CDS            B (fragment): PORTL_LAMBD - Experimental evidence at protein level: Swiss-Prot protein existence level 1. Forms the portal vertex of the capsid (PubMed:6228056, PubMed:6232391). This portal plays critical roles in head assembly, genome packaging, neck/tail attachment, and genome ejection (Probable). The portal protein multimerizes as a single ring-shaped homododecamer arranged around a central channel (PubMed:6232391). Binds to the terminase subunits to form the packaging machine (PubMed:7799432). From Escherichia phage lambda (Bacteriophage lambda).
  11700..11722   -  protein_bind   lac operator (fragment): The lac repressor binds to the lac operator to inhibit transcription in E. coli. This inhibition can be relieved by adding lactose or isopropyl-β-D-thiogalactopyranoside (IPTG). lac repressor encoded by lacI
  11726..11756   -  promoter       lac promoter: promoter for the E. coli lac operon
  11771..11792   -  protein_bind   CAP binding site: CAP binding activates transcription in the presence of cAMP. E. coli catabolite activator protein
  11805..11897   -  CDS            lacI (fragment): lac repressor; lacI; The lac repressor binds to the lac operator to inhibit transcription in E. coli. This inhibition can be relieved by adding lactose or isopropyl-β-D-thiogalactopyranoside (IPTG).
  12080..12668   -  rep_origin     ori: high-copy-number ColE1/pMB1/pBR322/pUC origin of replication
