[The description below was written by a language model from this plasmid's Addgene catalogue record and pLannotate feature annotations shown in this document.]
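Description:
pPB-CrPV-IRES-cytERM-SUNTAG-MS2 is a 12.7 kb piggyBac transposon vector for mammalian expression of an ER-targeted SunTag translation reporter. It is maintained in E. coli through a high-copy ColE1/pUC-type origin with ampicillin resistance, and also carries an f1 origin and remnants of a lacZα/lac promoter cloning region. The piggyBac terminal repeats are not annotated in the feature table, but the pPB backbone implies genomic integration of the cargo when a transposase is supplied. Integrants are selected with puromycin.

The reporter is transcribed from a TRE3G Tet-responsive promoter. Its 5' UTR contains the cricket paralysis virus (Cripavirus) IRES, which recruits ribosomes without the canonical initiation factors, so the record describes translation of this mRNA as escaping initiation-level regulation. The open reading frame starts with a fragment of rabbit cytochrome P450 2C1, the cytERM signal-anchor that tethers the nascent chain to the cytoplasmic face of the ER. This is followed by TagRFP657, an array of GCN4_v4 SunTag epitopes (only some repeats are annotated individually) and oxBFP. Binding of a fluorescent scFv to the emerging GCN4 peptides marks sites of active translation. The MS2 stem-loops named in the title, which would allow the mRNA itself to be tracked with a labelled coat protein, are not annotated but plausibly occupy the unannotated stretch between oxBFP and the bGH polyadenylation signal.

A second cassette uses an EF-1α core promoter with an HTLV-1 5' LTR segment to drive an rtTA3-type reverse Tet transactivator, followed by the puromycin resistance gene and an SV40 poly(A) signal. This makes the vector an all-in-one doxycycline-inducible system. The construct is suited to single-molecule imaging of ER-localised mRNA translation in living cells.
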