Addgene plasmid #247299: pPB-CrPV-IRES-cytERM-SUNTAG-MS2
Purpose: Mammalian expression of ER-specific SUNTAG reporter: piggyBac vector expressing cytERM-SUNTAG MS2; 5’ UTR includes cricket paralysis virus IRES, allowing escape from translation initiation regulation.
Depositing lab: Jennifer Lippincott-Schwartz. Depositing organization: HHMI, Janelia Research Campus. Publication: Secretome translation shaped by lysosomes and lunapark-marked ER junctions. Choi H, Liao YC, Yoon YJ, Grimm J, Wang N, Lavis LD, Singer RH, Lippincott-Schwartz J. Nature. 2025 Nov 5. doi: 10.1038/s41586-025-09718-0. PubMed 41193816.
Backbone
  Vector backbone: pPB
  Vector type: Mammalian Expression
  Selectable markers: Puromycin
Growth in bacteria
  Bacterial resistance: Ampicillin, 100 μg/mL
  Growth temperature: 30°C
  Growth strain: NEB Stable
  Copy number: Unknown
Gene/Insert
  Gene/Insert name: PB-CrPV-IRES-cytERM-SUNTAG-MS2
Terms and licenses: Academic/Nonprofit Terms; Industry Terms: Not Available to Industry
How to cite: pPB-CrPV-IRES-cytERM-SUNTAG-MS2 was a gift from Jennifer Lippincott-Schwartz (Addgene plasmid # 247299 ; http://n2t.net/addgene:247299 ; RRID:Addgene_247299)
